>Addgene plasmid #181754 | pCMV-MMLVgag-3xNES-ABE8e-NG | addgene full sequence | sequence record 353937 | Addgene NGS Result
ATGGGCCAGACTGTTACCACTCCCTTAAGTTTGACCTTAGGTCACTGGAAAGATGTCGAGCGGATCGCTC
ACAACCAGTCGGTAGATGTCAAGAAGAGACGTTGGGTTACCTTCTGCTCTGCAGAATGGCCAACCTTTAA
CGTCGGATGGCCGCGAGACGGCACCTTTAACCGAGACCTCATCACCCAGGTTAAGATCAAGGTCTTTTCA
CCTGGCCCGCATGGACACCCAGACCAGGTCCCCTACATCGTGACCTGGGAAGCCTTGGCTTTTGACCCCC
CTCCCTGGGTCAAGCCCTTTGTACACCCTAAGCCTCCGCCTCCTCTTCCTCCATCCGCCCCGTCTCTCCC
CCTTGAACCTCCTCGTTCGACCCCGCCTCGATCCTCCCTTTATCCAGCCCTCACTCCTTCTCTAGGCGCC
AAACCTAAACCTCAAGTTCTTTCTGACAGTGGGGGGCCGCTCATCGACCTACTTACAGAAGACCCCCCGC
CTTATAGGGACCCAAGACCACCCCCTTCCGACAGGGACGGAAATGGTGGAGAAGCGACCCCTGCGGGAGA
GGCACCGGACCCCTCCCCAATGGCATCTCGCCTACGTGGGAGACGGGAGCCCCCTGTGGCCGACTCCACT
ACCTCGCAGGCATTCCCCCTCCGCGCAGGAGGAAACGGACAGCTTCAATACTGGCCGTTCTCCTCTTCTG
ACCTTTACAACTGGAAAAATAATAACCCTTCTTTTTCTGAAGATCCAGGTAAACTGACAGCTCTGATCGA
GTCTGTCCTCATCACCCATCAGCCCACCTGGGACGACTGTCAGCAGCTGTTGGGGACTCTGCTGACCGGA
GAAGAAAAACAACGGGTGCTCTTAGAGGCTAGAAAGGCGGTGCGGGGCGATGATGGGCGCCCCACTCAAC
TGCCCAATGAAGTCGATGCCGCTTTTCCCCTCGAGCGCCCAGACTGGGATTACACCACCCAGGCAGGTAG
GAACCACCTAGTCCACTATCGCCAGTTGCTCCTAGCGGGTCTCCAAAACGCGGGCAGAAGCCCCACCAAT
TTGGCCAAGGTAAAAGGAATAACACAAGGGCCCAATGAGTCTCCCTCGGCCTTCCTAGAGAGACTTAAGG
AAGCCTATCGCAGGTACACTCCTTATGACCCTGAGGACCCAGGGCAAGAAACTAATGTGTCTATGTCTTT
CATTTGGCAGTCTGCCCCAGACATTGGGAGAAAGTTAGAGAGGTTAGAAGATTTAAAAAACAAGACGCTT
GGAGATTTGGTTAGAGAGGCAGAAAAGATCTTTAATAAACGAGAAACCCCGGAAGAAAGAGAGGAACGTA
TCAGGAGAGAAACAGAGGAAAAAGAAGAACGCCGTAGGACAGAGGATGAGCAGAAAGAGAAAGAAAGAGA
TCGTAGGAGACATAGAGAGATGAGCAAGCTATTGGCCACTGTCGTTAGTGGACAGAAACAGGATAGACAG
GGAGGAGAACGAAGGAGGTCCCAACTCGATCGCGACCAGTGTGCCTACTGCAAAGAAAAGGGGCACTGGG
CTAAAGATTGTCCCAAGAAACCACGAGGACCTCGGGGACCAAGACCCCAGACCTCCCTCCTGACCCTAGA
TGACTCTGGCGGCTCACTTCAACTGCCTCCACTTGAAAGACTGACACTGGGATCATTACAATTACCTCCT
TTAGAACGATTAACACTCGGTTCACTACAGCTTCCGCCTCTTGAGAGATTGACATTAACGTCCACGCTGC
TAATGGAGAACTCGTCTGGAGATTACAAAGACGATGACGATAAGAAACGGACAGCCGACGGAAGCGAGTT
CGAGTCACCAAAGAAGAAGCGGAAAGTCTCTGAGGTGGAGTTTTCCCACGAGTACTGGATGAGACATGCC
CTGACCCTGGCCAAGAGGGCACGGGATGAGAGGGAGGTGCCTGTGGGAGCCGTGCTGGTGCTGAACAATA
GAGTGATCGGCGAGGGCTGGAACAGAGCCATCGGCCTGCACGACCCAACAGCCCATGCCGAAATTATGGC
CCTGAGACAGGGCGGCCTGGTCATGCAGAACTACAGACTGATTGACGCCACCCTGTACGTGACATTCGAG
CCTTGCGTGATGTGCGCCGGCGCCATGATCCACTCTAGGATCGGCCGCGTGGTGTTTGGCGTGAGGAACT
CAAAAAGAGGCGCCGCAGGCTCCCTGATGAACGTGCTGAACTACCCCGGCATGAATCACCGCGTCGAAAT
TACCGAGGGAATCCTGGCAGATGAATGTGCCGCCCTGCTGTGCGATTTCTATCGGATGCCTAGACAGGTG
TTCAATGCTCAGAAGAAGGCCCAGAGCTCCATCAACTCCGGAGGATCTAGCGGAGGCTCCTCTGGCTCTG
AGACACCTGGCACAAGCGAGAGCGCAACACCTGAAAGCAGCGGGGGCAGCAGCGGGGGGTCAGACAAGAA
GTACAGCATCGGCCTGGCCATCGGCACCAACTCTGTGGGCTGGGCCGTGATCACCGACGAGTACAAGGTG
CCCAGCAAGAAATTCAAGGTGCTGGGCAACACCGACCGGCACAGCATCAAGAAGAACCTGATCGGAGCCC
TGCTGTTCGACAGCGGCGAAACAGCCGAGGCCACCCGGCTGAAGAGAACCGCCAGAAGAAGATACACCAG
ACGGAAGAACCGGATCTGCTATCTGCAAGAGATCTTCAGCAACGAGATGGCCAAGGTGGACGACAGCTTC
TTCCACAGACTGGAAGAGTCCTTCCTGGTGGAAGAGGATAAGAAGCACGAGCGGCACCCCATCTTCGGCA
ACATCGTGGACGAGGTGGCCTACCACGAGAAGTACCCCACCATCTACCACCTGAGAAAGAAACTGGTGGA
CAGCACCGACAAGGCCGACCTGCGGCTGATCTATCTGGCCCTGGCCCACATGATCAAGTTCCGGGGCCAC
TTCCTGATCGAGGGCGACCTGAACCCCGACAACAGCGACGTGGACAAGCTGTTCATCCAGCTGGTGCAGA
CCTACAACCAGCTGTTCGAGGAAAACCCCATCAACGCCAGCGGCGTGGACGCCAAGGCCATCCTGTCTGC
CAGACTGAGCAAGAGCAGACGGCTGGAAAATCTGATCGCCCAGCTGCCCGGCGAGAAGAAGAATGGCCTG
TTCGGAAACCTGATTGCCCTGAGCCTGGGCCTGACCCCCAACTTCAAGAGCAACTTCGACCTGGCCGAGG
ATGCCAAACTGCAGCTGAGCAAGGACACCTACGACGACGACCTGGACAACCTGCTGGCCCAGATCGGCGA
CCAGTACGCCGACCTGTTTCTGGCCGCCAAGAACCTGTCCGACGCCATCCTGCTGAGCGACATCCTGAGA
GTGAACACCGAGATCACCAAGGCCCCCCTGAGCGCCTCTATGATCAAGAGATACGACGAGCACCACCAGG
ACCTGACCCTGCTGAAAGCTCTCGTGCGGCAGCAGCTGCCTGAGAAGTACAAAGAGATTTTCTTCGACCA
GAGCAAGAACGGCTACGCCGGCTACATTGACGGCGGAGCCAGCCAGGAAGAGTTCTACAAGTTCATCAAG
CCCATCCTGGAAAAGATGGACGGCACCGAGGAACTGCTCGTGAAGCTGAACAGAGAGGACCTGCTGCGGA
AGCAGCGGACCTTCGACAACGGCAGCATCCCCCACCAGATCCACCTGGGAGAGCTGCACGCCATTCTGCG
GCGGCAGGAAGATTTTTACCCATTCCTGAAGGACAACCGGGAAAAGATCGAGAAGATCCTGACCTTCCGC
ATCCCCTACTACGTGGGCCCTCTGGCCAGGGGAAACAGCAGATTCGCCTGGATGACCAGAAAGAGCGAGG
AAACCATCACCCCCTGGAACTTCGAGGAAGTGGTGGACAAGGGCGCTTCCGCCCAGAGCTTCATCGAGCG
GATGACCAACTTCGATAAGAACCTGCCCAACGAGAAGGTGCTGCCCAAGCACAGCCTGCTGTACGAGTAC
TTCACCGTGTATAACGAGCTGACCAAAGTGAAATACGTGACCGAGGGAATGAGAAAGCCCGCCTTCCTGA
GCGGCGAGCAGAAAAAGGCCATCGTGGACCTGCTGTTCAAGACCAACCGGAAAGTGACCGTGAAGCAGCT
GAAAGAGGACTACTTCAAGAAAATCGAGTGCTTCGACTCCGTGGAAATCTCCGGCGTGGAAGATCGGTTC
AACGCCTCCCTGGGCACATACCACGATCTGCTGAAAATTATCAAGGACAAGGACTTCCTGGACAATGAGG
AAAACGAGGACATTCTGGAAGATATCGTGCTGACCCTGACACTGTTTGAGGACAGAGAGATGATCGAGGA
ACGGCTGAAAACCTATGCCCACCTGTTCGACGACAAAGTGATGAAGCAGCTGAAGCGGCGGAGATACACC
GGCTGGGGCAGGCTGAGCCGGAAGCTGATCAACGGCATCCGGGACAAGCAGTCCGGCAAGACAATCCTGG
ATTTCCTGAAGTCCGACGGCTTCGCCAACAGAAACTTCATGCAGCTGATCCACGACGACAGCCTGACCTT
TAAAGAGGACATCCAGAAAGCCCAGGTGTCCGGCCAGGGCGATAGCCTGCACGAGCACATTGCCAATCTG
GCCGGCAGCCCCGCCATTAAGAAGGGCATCCTGCAGACAGTGAAGGTGGTGGACGAGCTCGTGAAAGTGA
TGGGCCGGCACAAGCCCGAGAACATCGTGATCGAAATGGCCAGAGAGAACCAGACCACCCAGAAGGGACA
GAAGAACAGCCGCGAGAGAATGAAGCGGATCGAAGAGGGCATCAAAGAGCTGGGCAGCCAGATCCTGAAA
GAACACCCCGTGGAAAACACCCAGCTGCAGAACGAGAAGCTGTACCTGTACTACCTGCAGAATGGGCGGG
ATATGTACGTGGACCAGGAACTGGACATCAACCGGCTGTCCGACTACGATGTGGACCATATCGTGCCTCA
GAGCTTTCTGAAGGACGACTCCATCGACAACAAGGTGCTGACCAGAAGCGACAAGAACCGGGGCAAGAGC
GACAACGTGCCCTCCGAAGAGGTCGTGAAGAAGATGAAGAACTACTGGCGGCAGCTGCTGAACGCCAAGC
TGATTACCCAGAGAAAGTTCGACAATCTGACCAAGGCCGAGAGAGGCGGCCTGAGCGAACTGGATAAGGC
CGGCTTCATCAAGAGACAGCTGGTGGAAACCCGGCAGATCACAAAGCACGTGGCACAGATCCTGGACTCC
CGGATGAACACTAAGTACGACGAGAATGACAAGCTGATCCGGGAAGTGAAAGTGATCACCCTGAAGTCCA
AGCTGGTGTCCGATTTCCGGAAGGATTTCCAGTTTTACAAAGTGCGCGAGATCAACAACTACCACCACGC
CCACGACGCCTACCTGAACGCCGTCGTGGGAACCGCCCTGATCAAAAAGTACCCTAAGCTGGAAAGCGAG
TTCGTGTACGGCGACTACAAGGTGTACGACGTGCGGAAGATGATCGCCAAGAGCGAGCAGGAAATCGGCA
AGGCTACCGCCAAGTACTTCTTCTACAGCAACATCATGAACTTTTTCAAGACCGAGATTACCCTGGCCAA
CGGCGAGATCCGGAAGCGGCCTCTGATCGAGACAAACGGCGAAACCGGGGAGATCGTGTGGGATAAGGGC
CGGGATTTTGCCACCGTGCGGAAAGTGCTGAGCATGCCCCAAGTGAATATCGTGAAAAAGACCGAGGTGC
AGACAGGCGGCTTCAGCAAAGAGTCTATCAGGCCCAAGAGGAACAGCGATAAGCTGATCGCCAGAAAGAA
GGACTGGGACCCTAAGAAGTACGGCGGCTTCGTCAGCCCCACCGTGGCCTATTCTGTGCTGGTGGTGGCC
AAAGTGGAAAAGGGCAAGTCCAAGAAACTGAAGAGTGTGAAAGAGCTGCTGGGGATCACCATCATGGAAA
GAAGCAGCTTCGAGAAGAATCCCATCGACTTTCTGGAAGCCAAGGGCTACAAAGAAGTGAAAAAGGACCT
GATCATCAAGCTGCCTAAGTACTCCCTGTTCGAGCTGGAAAACGGCCGGAAGAGAATGCTGGCCTCTGCC
AGATTCCTGCAGAAGGGAAACGAACTGGCCCTGCCCTCCAAATATGTGAACTTCCTGTACCTGGCCAGCC
ACTATGAGAAGCTGAAGGGCTCCCCCGAGGATAATGAGCAGAAACAGCTGTTTGTGGAACAGCACAAGCA
CTACCTGGACGAGATCATCGAGCAGATCAGCGAGTTCTCCAAGAGAGTGATCCTGGCCGACGCTAATCTG
GACAAAGTGCTGTCCGCCTACAACAAGCACCGGGATAAGCCCATCAGAGAGCAGGCCGAGAATATCATCC
ACCTGTTTACCCTGACCAATCTGGGAGCCCCTAGGGCCTTCAAGTACTTTGACACCACCATCGACCGGAA
GGTGTACAGGAGCACCAAAGAGGTGCTGGACGCCACCCTGATCCACCAGAGCATCACCGGCCTGTACGAG
ACACGGATCGACCTGTCTCAGCTGGGAGGTGACTCTGGCGGCTCAAAAAGAACCGCCGACGGCAGCGAAT
TCGAGCCCAAGAAGAAGAGGAAAGTCTGAGATCTTTTTCCCTCTGCCAAAAATTATGGGGACATCATGAA
GCCCCTTGAGCATCTGACTTCTGGCTAATAAAGGAAATTTATTTTCATTGCAATAGTGTGTTGGAATTTT
TTGTGTCTCTCACTCGGAAGGACATATGGGAGGGCAAATCATTTAAAACATCAGAATGAGTATTTGGTTT
AGAGTTTGGCAACATATGCCCATATGCTGGCTGCCATGAACAAAGGTTGGCTATAAAGAGGTCATCAGTA
TATGAAACAGCCCCCTGCTGTCCATTCCTTATTCCATAGAAAAGCCTTGACTTGAGGTTAGATTTTTTTT
ATATTTTGTTTTGTGTTATTTTTTTCTTTAACATCCCTAAAATTTTCCTTACATGTTTTACTAGCCAGAT
TTTTCCTCCTCTCCTGACTACTCCCAGTCATAGCTGTCCCTCTTCTCTTATGGAGATCCCTCGACGGATC
GGCCGCAATTCGTAACCATGTCATAGCTGTTTCCTGTGTGAAATTGTTATCCGCTCACAATTCCACACAA
CATACGAGCCGGAAGCATAAAGTGTAAAGCCTGGGGTGCCTAATGAGTGAGCTAACTCACATTAATTGCG
TTGCGCTCACTGCCCGCTTTCCAGTCGGGAAACCTGTCGTGCCAGCTGCATTAATGAATCGGCCAACGCG
CGGGGAGAGGCGGTTTGCGTATTGGGCGCTCTTCCGCTTCCTCGCTCACTGACTCGCTGCGCTCGGTCGT
TCGGCTGCGGCGAGCGGTATCAGCTCACTCAAAGGCGGTAATACGGTTATCCACAGAATCAGGGGATAAC
GCAGGAAAGAACATGTGAGCAAAAGGCCAGCAAAAGGCCAGGAACCGTAAAAAGGCCGCGTTGCTGGCGT
TTTTCCATAGGCTCCGCCCCCCTGACGAGCATCACAAAAATCGACGCTCAAGTCAGAGGTGGCGAAACCC
GACAGGACTATAAAGATACCAGGCGTTTCCCCCTGGAAGCTCCCTCGTGCGCTCTCCTGTTCCGACCCTG
CCGCTTACCGGATACCTGTCCGCCTTTCTCCCTTCGGGAAGCGTGGCGCTTTCTCATAGCTCACGCTGTA
GGTATCTCAGTTCGGTGTAGGTCGTTCGCTCCAAGCTGGGCTGTGTGCACGAACCCCCCGTTCAGCCCGA
CCGCTGCGCCTTATCCGGTAACTATCGTCTTGAGTCCAACCCGGTAAGACACGACTTATCGCCACTGGCA
GCAGCCACTGGTAACAGGATTAGCAGAGCGAGGTATGTAGGCGGTGCTACAGAGTTCTTGAAGTGGTGGC
CTAACTACGGCTACACTAGAAGAACAGTATTTGGTATCTGCGCTCTGCTGAAGCCAGTTACCTTCGGAAA
AAGAGTTGGTAGCTCTTGATCCGGCAAACAAACCACCGCTGGTAGCGGTGGTTTTTTTGTTTGCAAGCAG
CAGATTACGCGCAGAAAAAAAGGATCTCAAGAAGATCCTTTGATCTTTTCTACGGGGTCTGACGCTCAGT
GGAACGAAAACTCACGTTAAGGGATTTTGGTCATGAGATTATCAAAAAGGATCTTCACCTAGATCCTTTT
AAATTAAAAATGAAGTTTTAAATCAATCTAAAGTATATATGAGTAAACTTGGTCTGACAGTTACCAATGC
TTAATCAGTGAGGCACCTATCTCAGCGATCTGTCTATTTCGTTCATCCATAGTTGCCTGACTCCCCGTCG
TGTAGATAACTACGATACGGGAGGGCTTACCATCTGGCCCCAGTGCTGCAATGATACCGCGAGACCCACG
CTCACCGGCTCCAGATTTATCAGCAATAAACCAGCCAGCCGGAAGGGCCGAGCGCAGAAGTGGTCCTGCA
ACTTTATCCGCCTCCATCCAGTCTATTAATTGTTGCCGGGAAGCTAGAGTAAGTAGTTCGCCAGTTAATA
GTTTGCGCAACGTTGTTGCCATTGCTACAGGCATCGTGGTGTCACGCTCGTCGTTTGGTATGGCTTCATT
CAGCTCCGGTTCCCAACGATCAAGGCGAGTTACATGATCCCCCATGTTGTGCAAAAAAGCGGTTAGCTCC
TTCGGTCCTCCGATCGTTGTCAGAAGTAAGTTGGCCGCAGTGTTATCACTCATGGTTATGGCAGCACTGC
ATAATTCTCTTACTGTCATGCCATCCGTAAGATGCTTTTCTGTGACTGGTGAGTACTCAACCAAGTCATT
CTGAGAATAGTGTATGCGGCGACCGAGTTGCTCTTGCCCGGCGTCAATACGGGATAATACCGCGCCACAT
AGCAGAACTTTAAAAGTGCTCATCATTGGAAAACGTTCTTCGGGGCGAAAACTCTCAAGGATCTTACCGC
TGTTGAGATCCAGTTCGATGTAACCCACTCGTGCACCCAACTGATCTTCAGCATCTTTTACTTTCACCAG
CGTTTCTGGGTGAGCAAAAACAGGAAGGCAAAATGCCGCAAAAAAGGGAATAAGGGCGACACGGAAATGT
TGAATACTCATACTCTTCCTTTTTCAATATTATTGAAGCATTTATCAGGGTTATTGTCTCATGAGCGGAT
ACATATTTGAATGTATTTAGAAAAATAAACAAATAGGGGTTCCGCGCACATTTCCCCGAAAAGTGCCACC
TAAATTGTAAGCGTTAATATTTTGTTAAAATTCGCGTTAAATTTTTGTTAAATCAGCTCATTTTTTAACC
AATAGGCCGAAATCGGCAAAATCCCTTATAAATCAAAAGAATAGACCGAGATAGGGT
[37 nt withheld, positions 9368-9404]
AAAGAACGTGGACTCCAACGTCAAAGG
[49 nt withheld, positions 9432-9480]
T
[91 nt withheld, positions 9482-9572]
G
[124 nt withheld, positions 9574-9697]
CCCATTCGCCATTCAGGCTGCGCAACTGTTGGGAAGGGCGATCGGTGCGGGCCTCTTCGCTATTACGCCA
GCTGGCGAAAGGGGGATGTGCTGCAAGGCGATTAAGTTGGGTAACGCCAGGGTTTTCCCAGTCACGACGT
TGTAAAACGACGGCCAGTGAGCGCGCGTAATACGACTCACTATAGGGCGAATTGGAGCTCCACCGCGGTG
GCGGCCGCTCTAGAGAGCTTGGCCCATTGCATACGTTGTATCCATATCATAATATGTACATTTATATTGG
CTCATGTCCAACATTACCGCCATGTTGACATTGATTATTGACTAGTTATTAATAGTAATCAATTACGGGG
TCATTAGTTCATAGCCCATATATGGAGTTCCGCGTTACATAACTTACGGTAAATGGCCCGCCTGGCTGAC
CGCCCAACGACCCCCGCCCATTGACGTCAATAATGACGTATGTTCCCATAGTAACGCCAATAGGGACTTT
CCATTGACGTCAATGGGTGGAGTATTTACGGTAAACTGCCCACTTGGCAGTACATCAAGTGTATCATATG
CCAAGTACGCCCCCTATTGACGTCAATGACGGTAAATGGCCCGCCTGGCATTATGCCCAGTACATGACCT
TATGGGACTTTCCTACTTGGCAGTACATCTACGTATTAGTCATCGCTATTACCATGGTGATGCGGTTTTG
GCAGTACATCAATGGGCGTGGATAGCGGTTTGACTCACGGGGATTTCCAAGTCTCCACCCCATTGACGTC
AATGGGAGTTTGTTTTGGCACCAAAATCAACGGGACTTTCCAAAATGTCGTAACAACTCCGCCCCATTGA
CGCAAATGGGCGGTAGGCGTGTACGGTGGGAGGTCTATATAAGCAGAGCTCGTTTAGTGAACCGTCAGAT
CGCCTGGAGACGCCATCCACGCTGTTTTGACCTCCATAGAAGACACCGGGACCGATCCAGCCTCCGGTCG
ACCGATCCTGAGAACTTCAGGGTGAGTTTGGGGACCCTTGATTGTTCTTTCTTTTTCGCTATTGTAAAAT
TCATGTTATATGGAGGGGGCAAAGTTTTCAGGGTGTTGTTTAGAATGGGAAGATGTCCCTTGTATCACCA
TGGACCCTCATGATAATTTTGTTTCTTTCACTTTCTACTCTGTTGACAACCATTGTCTCCTCTTATTTTC
TTTTCATTTTCTGTAACTTTTTCGTTAAACTTTAGCTTGCATTTGTAACGAATTTTTAAATTCACTTTTG
TTTATTTGTCAGATTGTAAGTACTTTCTCTAATCACTTTTTTTTCAAGGCAATCAGGGTATATTATATTG
TACTTCAGCACAGTTTTAGAGAACAATTGTTATAATTAAATGATAAGGTAGAATATTTCTGCATATAAAT
TCTGGCTGGCGTGGAAATATTCTTATTGGTAGAAACAACTACACCCTGGTCATCATCCTGCCTTTCTCTT
TATGGTTACAATGATATACACTGTTTGAGATGAGGATAAAATACTCTGAGTCCAAACCGGGCCCCTCTGC
TAACCATGTTCATGCCTTCTTCTCTTTCCTACAGCTCCTGGGCAACGTGCTGGTTGTTGTGCTGTCTCAT
CATTTTGGCAAAGAATTCCTCGAGGGCCGGATCCGAATTCCTGTATTTGTCTGAAAAC
Features (pLannotate 1.2.2; 19 found; start..end, strand, type, name):
      4..420     +  CDS            gag (truncated): truncated Moloney murine leukemia virus (MMLV) gag gene lacking the start codon
   1849..2340    +  CDS            tadA: TADA_ECOLI - Also known as yfhC. Experimental evidence at protein level: Swiss-Prot protein existence level 1. Catalyzes the deamination of adenosine to inosine at the wobble position 34 of tRNA(Arg2). Essential for cell viability. From Escherichia coli (strain K12).
   2443..4044    +  CDS            dCas9(N): N-terminal portion of catalytically inactive Streptococcus pyogenes dCas9 carrying the D10A mutation (Zetsche et al., 2015)
   4045..6539    +  CDS            Cas9(C) (fragment): C-terminal portion of Streptococcus pyogenes Cas9 (Zetsche et al., 2015)
   6677..6732    +  polyA_signal   β-globin poly(A) signal: rabbit β-globin polyadenylation signal (Gil and Proudfoot, 1987)
   7112..7134    -  protein_bind   lac operator (fragment): The lac repressor binds to the lac operator to inhibit transcription in E. coli. This inhibition can be relieved by adding lactose or isopropyl-β-D-thiogalactopyranoside (IPTG). lac repressor encoded by lacI
   7138..7168    -  promoter       lac promoter: promoter for the E. coli lac operon
   7183..7204    -  protein_bind   CAP binding site: CAP binding activates transcription in the presence of cAMP. E. coli catabolite activator protein
   7217..7309    -  CDS            lacI (fragment): lac repressor; lacI; The lac repressor binds to the lac operator to inhibit transcription in E. coli. This inhibition can be relieved by adding lactose or isopropyl-β-D-thiogalactopyranoside (IPTG).
   7492..8080    -  rep_origin     ori: high-copy-number ColE1/pMB1/pBR322/pUC origin of replication
   8251..9111    -  CDS            AmpR: β-lactamase; bla; confers resistance to ampicillin, carbenicillin, and related antibiotics
   9112..9216    -  promoter       AmpR promoter: bla
   9269..9697    -  rep_origin     f1 ori (sequence partly withheld): f1 bacteriophage origin of replication; arrow indicates direction of (+) strand synthesis
   9702..9857    -  CDS            lacZα (fragment): LacZα fragment of β-galactosidase; lacZ fragment
   9865..9883    +  promoter       T7 promoter: promoter for bacteriophage T7 RNA polymerase
   9892..9921    +  misc_feature   MCS (fragment): pBluescript multiple cloning site
  10004..10383   +  enhancer       CMV enhancer: human cytomegalovirus immediate early enhancer
  10384..10587   +  promoter       CMV promoter: human cytomegalovirus (CMV) immediate early promoter
  10699..11271   +  intron         β-globin intron: intron from rabbit β-globin gene
