[The description below was written by a language model from this plasmid's Addgene catalogue record and pLannotate feature annotations shown in this document.]
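Description:
pCMV-MMLVgag-3xNES-ABE8e-NG is an 11.4 kb mammalian expression plasmid on a pcDNA3-like backbone (amplified from an earlier Gag–Cas9 construct), used to produce engineered virus-like particles that carry adenine base editor ribonucleoprotein as cargo. It is maintained in E. coli at high copy through a ColE1/pUC-type origin and selected with ampicillin via the β-lactamase gene. An f1 origin, a T7 promoter and remnants of a pBluescript-style lac/lacZα region are also annotated. These are cloning-vector leftovers and play no part in the payload's function.

The expression cassette consists of the human CMV immediate-early enhancer and promoter followed by a rabbit β-globin intron, which generally improves transcript processing and expression. The roughly 6.6 kb fusion open reading frame comes next and is terminated by a rabbit β-globin polyadenylation signal. The fusion begins with Moloney murine leukemia virus Gag, joined to three nuclear export signals, then a viral protease cleavage site, then ABE8e-NG. The feature table detects only the start of gag, an E. coli TadA-derived deaminase domain and a Streptococcus pyogenes Cas9 carrying the D10A change. This matches a nickase-based adenine base editor, and the NG designation indicates a PAM-relaxed Cas9 variant. The catalogue also lists an N-terminal Flag tag, which is not annotated in the table.

Gag directs the fusion into budding particles, and the export signals favour cytoplasmic localisation in producer cells so the protein is available for packaging. Cleavage at the engineered site separates Gag and the export signals from the editor, releasing free base editor for delivery to target cells. The record shows no guide RNA, envelope or Gag–Pol protease components on this plasmid, so these would have to be supplied from other constructs.
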