Addgene plasmid #181754: pCMV-MMLVgag-3xNES-ABE8e-NG
Purpose: MMLV-Gag fused to 3xNES-ABE8e-NG with TSTLLMENSS cleavage site between Gag-NES and ABE. For production of virus like particles with base-editor RNP cargo.
Depositing lab: David Liu. Depositing organization: Broad Institute. Publication: Engineered virus-like particles for efficient in vivo delivery of therapeutic proteins. Banskota S, Raguram A, Suh S, Du SW, Davis JR, Choi EH, Wang X, Nielsen SC, Newby GA, Randolph PB, Osborn MJ, Musunuru K, Palczewski K, Liu DR. Cell. 2022 Jan 7. pii: S0092-8674(21)01484-7. doi: 10.1016/j.cell.2021.12.021. PubMed 35021064.
Backbone
  Vector backbone: pCDNA3-like
  Backbone size w/o insert (bp): 4757
  Total vector size (bp): 11365
  Vector type: Mammalian Expression
Growth in bacteria
  Bacterial resistance: Ampicillin, 100 μg/mL
  Growth temperature: 37°C
  Growth strain: DH5alpha
  Copy number: High Copy
Gene/Insert
  Gene/Insert name: MMLVgag-3xNES-ABE8e-NG
  Species: H. sapiens (human), M. musculus (mouse)
  Insert size (bp): 6609
  Promoter: CMV
  Tag / fusion protein: Flag (N terminal on insert)
  Cloning method: Ligation Independent Cloning
  Sequencing primers: 5′ ACCCTGGTCATCATCCTG; 3′ CAGGAAACAGCTATGAC; CCTTCCGAGTGAGAGAC
Resource information
  A portion of this plasmid was derived from a plasmid made by: the backbone was amplified from BIC-Gag-CAS9 (Plasmid #119942)
Terms and licenses: Academic/Nonprofit Terms; Industry Terms: Not Available to Industry
How to cite: pCMV-MMLVgag-3xNES-ABE8e-NG was a gift from David Liu (Addgene plasmid # 181754 ; http://n2t.net/addgene:181754 ; RRID:Addgene_181754)
